Addgene plasmid #49671: pVRa17_1458
Depositing lab: Christopher Voigt. Depositing organization: University of California, San Francisco (UCSF). Publication: Design of orthogonal genetic switches based on a crosstalk map of sigmas, anti-sigmas, and promoters. Rhodius VA, Segall-Shapiro TH, Sharon BD, Ghodasara A, Orlova E, Tabakh H, Burkhardt DH, Clancy K, Peterson TC, Gross CA, Voigt CA. Mol Syst Biol. 2013 Oct 29;9:702. doi: 10.1038/msb.2013.58. PubMed 24169405.
Backbone
  Vector backbone: pVRa
  Vector type: Bacterial Expression, Synthetic Biology
Growth in bacteria
  Bacterial resistance: Ampicillin, 100 μg/mL
  Growth temperature: 37°C
  Growth strain: DH10B
  Copy number: Low Copy
Gene/Insert
  Gene/Insert name: ECF17_1458
  Species: Streptomyces coelicolor A3(2)
  Mutation: Codon optimized for E.coli
  Promoter: pT7-lacO
  Tag / fusion protein: His6-PreScission (N terminal on backbone)
  Cloning method: Restriction Enzyme; 5′ cloning site NdeI (not destroyed); 3′ cloning site HindIII (not destroyed)
  Sequencing primers: 5′ CGATATAGGCGCCAGCAAC; 3′ CAGCAGCCAACTCAGCTTC
Terms and licenses: Academic/Nonprofit Terms; Industry Terms: Not Available to Industry
How to cite: pVRa17_1458 was a gift from Christopher Voigt (Addgene plasmid # 49671 ; http://n2t.net/addgene:49671 ; RRID:Addgene_49671)
