[The description below was written by a language model from this plasmid's Addgene catalogue record and pLannotate feature annotations shown in this document.]
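Description:
pVRa17_1458 is a bacterial expression plasmid built on the pVRa backbone for synthetic-biology work in E. coli. It carries a codon-optimized copy of ECF17_1458, a gene from Streptomyces coelicolor A3(2). The accompanying publication concerns orthogonal genetic switches built from sigma factors, anti-sigmas and their promoters, and the ECF name suggests an extracytoplasmic-function sigma factor, although the record does not explicitly state the protein's function. The layout resembles a pET-type vector. It has a ColE1/pBR322-family origin together with the rop gene and the bom mobility region, consistent with the catalogue's low-copy designation. It also carries an f1 phage origin and a β-lactamase cassette for ampicillin selection. Short tetracycline-resistance fragments flanking the lacI region appear to be nonfunctional pBR322 remnants.

The insert sits between NdeI and HindIII sites, both retained. It is downstream of a T7 promoter fused to a lac operator and followed by the strong T7 gene 10 ribosome binding site. Transcription therefore requires T7 RNA polymerase supplied by the host. It is held off by the lac repressor, which the plasmid encodes from its own lacI promoter, until an inducer such as IPTG is added. A T7 terminator closes the unit. The backbone provides an N-terminal His6 tag followed by a PreScission protease site, allowing affinity purification and later tag removal. The short tag fragment annotated just after the ribosome binding site probably corresponds to this His stretch. The automated annotation does not label the ECF17_1458 coding sequence itself, which presumably spans the numbering origin of the circular sequence. It does detect a His-tag fragment and a further tag fragment ahead of the terminator, which are likely backbone sequence lying beyond the insert. The plasmid provides inducible, titratable expression of this regulator for characterizing orthogonality and crosstalk in genetic circuits.
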