Features (pLannotate 1.2.2; 19 found; start..end, strand, type, name):
    613..630     +  CDS            9xHis (fragment): 9xHis affinity tag
    640..689     +  CDS            SET1 (fragment): solubility-enhancement tag derived from T7 phage gene 10B
    697..744     +  terminator     T7 terminator: transcription terminator for bacteriophage T7 RNA polymerase
    781..1236    +  rep_origin     f1 ori (sequence partly withheld): f1 bacteriophage origin of replication; arrow indicates direction of (+) strand synthesis
   1263..1367    +  promoter       AmpR promoter: bla
   1368..2228    +  CDS            AmpR: β-lactamase; bla; confers resistance to ampicillin, carbenicillin, and related antibiotics
   2399..2987    +  rep_origin     ori: high-copy-number ColE1/pMB1/pBR322/pUC origin of replication
   3173..3315    -  misc_feature   bom: basis of mobility region from pBR322
   3417..3608    -  CDS            rop: Rop protein, which maintains plasmids at low copy number; rop
   3625..4005    +  CDS            YPB1_ECOLX: Protein predicted: Swiss-Prot protein existence level 4. From Escherichia coli.
   4077..4368    -  CDS            TcR (fragment): tetracycline efflux protein; tet; confers resistance to tetracycline
   4383..4404    -  protein_bind   CAP binding site: CAP binding activates transcription in the presence of cAMP. E. coli catabolite activator protein
   4417..5499    -  CDS            lacI: lac repressor; lacI; The lac repressor binds to the lac operator to inhibit transcription in E. coli. This inhibition can be relieved by adding lactose or isopropyl-β-D-thiogalactopyranoside (IPTG).
   5500..5577    -  promoter       lacI promoter: lacI
   5585..5864    -  CDS            TcR (fragment): tetracycline efflux protein; tet; confers resistance to tetracycline
   5886..5904    +  promoter       T7 promoter: promoter for bacteriophage T7 RNA polymerase
   5905..5929    +  protein_bind   lac operator: The lac repressor binds to the lac operator to inhibit transcription in E. coli. This inhibition can be relieved by adding lactose or isopropyl-β-D-thiogalactopyranoside (IPTG). lac repressor encoded by lacI
   5944..5966    +  RBS            RBS: efficient ribosome binding site from bacteriophage T7 gene 10 (Olins and Rangwala, 1989)
   5985..6001    +  CDS            capTEV™ (fragment): composite tag for in vivo biotinylation, TEV protease cleavage, and 6xHis tagging
>Addgene plasmid #49671 | pVRa17_1458 | depositor full sequence | sequence record 74444 | pVRa17_1458 sequence 6038 bps
ATGGGTGTTCGTAAAGATAGCGTTGTTGCAAATGAACGTGGTGCACGTGCCCGTCATCGTATGAGCCAGA
GCAGCAGCGAACCGGATGAAGAACTGATGCGTGCACTGTATCGTGAACATGCAGGTCCGCTGCTGGCCTA
TGTTCTGCGTCTGGTTGCCGGTGATCGTCAGCGTGCAGAAGATGTTGTTCAAGAAACCCTGATTCGTGCA
TGGAAAAATGCCGGTCAGCTGAATCGTGCAACCGGTAGCGTTCGTCCGTGGCTGGTTACCGTTGCACGTC
GTATTGTTATTGATGGTCATCGTAGCCGTCAGGCACGTCCGCAAGAAGTTGATCCGAGTCCGCTGGAAGT
TATTCCGGCTGAAGATGAAATTGATAAAGCACTGTGGCTGATGACCCTGAGTGATGCACTGGATGATCTG
ACACCGGCACATCGTGAAGTTCTGGTTGAAACCTATTTTAAAGGTCGCACCGTTAATGAAGCAGCACAGA
CCCTGGGTATTCCGAGCGGCACCGTGCGTAGCCGTGTTTTTTATGCACTGCGTAGCATGAAACTGGCACT
GGAAGAACGCGGTGTTACCGCATAAGGATCCAAGCTTGCGGCCGCACTCGAGCACCACCACCACCACCAC
TGAGATCCGGCTGCTAACAAAGCCCGAAAGGAAGCTGAGTTGGCTGCTGCCACCGCTGAGCAATAACTAG
CATAACCCCTTGGGGCCTCTAAACGGGTCTTGAGGGGTTTTTTGCTGAAAGGAGGAACTATATCCGGATT
GGCGAATGGG
[124 nt withheld, positions 781-904]
C
[91 nt withheld, positions 906-996]
A
[49 nt withheld, positions 998-1046]
CCTTTGACGTTGGAGTCCACGTTCTTT
[37 nt withheld, positions 1074-1110]
ACCCTATCTCGGTCTATTCTTTTGATTTATAAGGGATTTTGCCGATTTCGGCCTATTGGTTAAAAAATGA
GCTGATTTAACAAAAATTTAACGCGAATTTTAACAAAATATTAACGTTTACAATTTCAGGTGGCACTTTT
CGGGGAAATGTGCGCGGAACCCCTATTTGTTTATTTTTCTAAATACATTCAAATATGTATCCGCTCATGA
GACAATAACCCTGATAAATGCTTCAATAATATTGAAAAAGGAAGAGTATGAGTATTCAACATTTCCGTGT
CGCCCTTATTCCCTTTTTTGCGGCATTTTGCCTTCCTGTTTTTGCTCACCCAGAAACGCTGGTGAAAGTA
AAAGATGCTGAAGATCAGTTGGGTGCACGAGTGGGTTACATCGAACTGGATCTCAACAGCGGTAAGATCC
TTGAGAGTTTTCGCCCCGAAGAACGTTTTCCAATGATGAGCACTTTTAAAGTTCTGCTATGTGGCGCGGT
ATTATCCCGTATTGACGCCGGGCAAGAGCAACTCGGTCGCCGCATACACTATTCTCAGAATGACTTGGTT
GAGTACTCACCAGTCACAGAAAAGCATCTTACGGATGGCATGACAGTAAGAGAATTATGCAGTGCTGCCA
TAACCATGAGTGATAACACTGCGGCCAACTTACTTCTGACAACGATCGGAGGACCGAAGGAGCTAACCGC
TTTTTTGCACAACATGGGGGATCATGTAACTCGCCTTGATCGTTGGGAACCGGAGCTGAATGAAGCCATA
CCAAACGACGAGCGTGACACCACGATGCCTGCAGCAATGGCAACAACGTTGCGCAAACTATTAACTGGCG
AACTACTTACTCTAGCTTCCCGGCAACAATTAATAGACTGGATGGAGGCGGATAAAGTTGCAGGACCACT
TCTGCGCTCGGCCCTTCCGGCTGGCTGGTTTATTGCTGATAAATCTGGAGCCGGTGAGCGTGGGTCTCGC
GGTATCATTGCAGCACTGGGGCCAGATGGTAAGCCCTCCCGTATCGTAGTTATCTACACGACGGGGAGTC
AGGCAACTATGGATGAACGAAATAGACAGATCGCTGAGATAGGTGCCTCACTGATTAAGCATTGGTAACT
GTCAGACCAAGTTTACTCATATATACTTTAGATTGATTTAAAACTTCATTTTTAATTTAAAAGGATCTAG
GTGAAGATCCTTTTTGATAATCTCATGACCAAAATCCCTTAACGTGAGTTTTCGTTCCACTGAGCGTCAG
ACCCCGTAGAAAAGATCAAAGGATCTTCTTGAGATCCTTTTTTTCTGCGCGTAATCTGCTGCTTGCAAAC
AAAAAAACCACCGCTACCAGCGGTGGTTTGTTTGCCGGATCAAGAGCTACCAACTCTTTTTCCGAAGGTA
ACTGGCTTCAGCAGAGCGCAGATACCAAATACTGTCCTTCTAGTGTAGCCGTAGTTAGGCCACCACTTCA
AGAACTCTGTAGCACCGCCTACATACCTCGCTCTGCTAATCCTGTTACCAGTGGCTGCTGCCAGTGGCGA
TAAGTCGTGTCTTACCGGGTTGGACTCAAGACGATAGTTACCGGATAAGGCGCAGCGGTCGGGCTGAACG
GGGGGTTCGTGCACACAGCCCAGCTTGGAGCGAACGACCTACACCGAACTGAGATACCTACAGCGTGAGC
TATGAGAAAGCGCCACGCTTCCCGAAGGGAGAAAGGCGGACAGGTATCCGGTAAGCGGCAGGGTCGGAAC
AGGAGAGCGCACGAGGGAGCTTCCAGGGGGAAACGCCTGGTATCTTTATAGTCCTGTCGGGTTTCGCCAC
CTCTGACTTGAGCGTCGATTTTTGTGATGCTCGTCAGGGGGGCGGAGCCTATGGAAAAACGCCAGCAACG
CGGCCTTTTTACGGTTCCTGGCCTTTTGCTGGCCTTTTGCTCACATGTTCTTTCCTGCGTTATCCCCTGA
TTCTGTGGATAACCGTATTACCGCCTTTGAGTGAGCTGATACCGCTCGCCGCAGCCGAACGACCGAGCGC
AGCGAGTCAGTGAGCGAGGAAGCGGAAGAGCGCCTGATGCGGTATTTTCTCCTTACGCATCTGTGCGGTA
TTTCACACCGCATATATGGTGCACTCTCAGTACAATCTGCTCTGATGCCGCATAGTTAAGCCAGTATACA
CTCCGCTATCGCTACGTGACTGGGTCATGGCTGCGCCCCGACACCCGCCAACACCCGCTGACGCGCCCTG
ACGGGCTTGTCTGCTCCCGGCATCCGCTTACAGACAAGCTGTGACCGTCTCCGGGAGCTGCATGTGTCAG
AGGTTTTCACCGTCATCACCGAAACGCGCGAGGCAGCTGCGGTAAAGCTCATCAGCGTGGTCGTGAAGCG
ATTCACAGATGTCTGCCTGTTCATCCGCGTCCAGCTCGTTGAGTTTCTCCAGAAGCGTTAATGTCTGGCT
TCTGATAAAGCGGGCCATGTTAAGGGCGGTTTTTTCCTGTTTGGTCACTGATGCCTCCGTGTAAGGGGGA
TTTCTGTTCATGGGGGTAATGATACCGATGAAACGAGAGAGGATGCTCACGATACGGGTTACTGATGATG
AACATGCCCGGTTACTGGAACGTTGTGAGGGTAAACAACTGGCGGTATGGATGCGGCGGGACCAGAGAAA
AATCACTCAGGGTCAATGCCAGCGCTTCGTTAATACAGATGTAGGTGTTCCACAGGGTAGCCAGCAGCAT
CCTGCGATGCAGATCCGGAACATAATGGTGCAGGGCGCTGACTTCCGCGTTTCCAGACTTTACGAAACAC
GGAAACCGAAGACCATTCATGTTGTTGCTCAGGTCGCAGACGTTTTGCAGCAGCAGTCGCTTCACGTTCG
CTCGCGTATCGGTGATTCATTCTGCTAACCAGTAAGGCAACCCCGCCAGCCTAGCCGGGTCCTCAACGAC
AGGAGCACGATCATGCGCACCCGTGGGGCCGCCATGCCGGCGATAATGGCCTGCTTCTCGCCGAAACGTT
TGGTGGCGGGACCAGTGACGAAGGCTTGAGCGAGGGCGTGCAAGATTCCGAATACCGCAAGCGACAGGCC
GATCATCGTCGCGCTCCAGCGAAAGCGGTCCTCGCCGAAAATGACCCAGAGCGCTGCCGGCACCTGTCCT
ACGAGTTGCATGATAAAGAAGACAGTCATAAGTGCGGCGACGATAGTCATGCCCCGCGCCCACCGGAAGG
AGCTGACTGGGTTGAAGGCTCTCAAGGGCATCGGTCGAGATCCCGGTGCCTAATGAGTGAGCTAACTTAC
ATTAATTGCGTTGCGCTCACTGCCCGCTTTCCAGTCGGGAAACCTGTCGTGCCAGCTGCATTAATGAATC
GGCCAACGCGCGGGGAGAGGCGGTTTGCGTATTGGGCGCCAGGGTGGTTTTTCTTTTCACCAGTGAGACG
GGCAACAGCTGATTGCCCTTCACCGCCTGGCCCTGAGAGAGTTGCAGCAAGCGGTCCACGCTGGTTTGCC
CCAGCAGGCGAAAATCCTGTTTGATGGTGGTTAACGGCGGGATATAACATGAGCTGTCTTCGGTATCGTC
GTATCCCACTACCGAGATATCCGCACCAACGCGCAGCCCGGACTCGGTAATGGCGCGCATTGCGCCCAGC
GCCATCTGATCGTTGGCAACCAGCATCGCAGTGGGAACGATGCCCTCATTCAGCATTTGCATGGTTTGTT
GAAAACCGGACATGGCACTCCAGTCGCCTTCCCGTTCCGCTATCGGCTGAATTTGATTGCGAGTGAGATA
TTTATGCCAGCCAGCCAGACGCAGACGCGCCGAGACAGAACTTAATGGGCCCGCTAACAGCGCGATTTGC
TGGTGACCCAATGCGACCAGATGCTCCACGCCCAGTCGCGTACCGTCTTCATGGGAGAAAATAATACTGT
TGATGGGTGTCTGGTCAGAGACATCAAGAAATAACGCCGGAACATTAGTGCAGGCAGCTTCCACAGCAAT
GGCATCCTGGTCATCCAGCGGATAGTTAATGATCAGCCCACTGACGCGTTGCGCGAGAAGATTGTGCACC
GCCGCTTTACAGGCTTCGACGCCGCTTCGTTCTACCATCGACACCACCACGCTGGCACCCAGTTGATCGG
CGCGAGATTTAATCGCCGCGACAATTTGCGACGGCGCGTGCAGGGCCAGACTGGAGGTGGCAACGCCAAT
CAGCAACGACTGTTTGCCCGCCAGTTGTTGTGCCACGCGGTTGGGAATGTAATTCAGCTCCGCCATCGCC
GCTTCCACTTTTTCCCGCGTTTTCGCAGAAACGTGGCTGGCCTGGTTCACCACGCGGGAAACGGTCTGAT
AAGAGACACCGGCATACTCTGCGACATCGTATAACGTTACTGGTTTCACATTCACCACCCTGAATTGACT
CTCTTCCGGGCGCTATCATGCCATACCGCGAAAGGTTTTGCGCCATTCGATGGTGTCCGGGATCTCGACG
CTCTCCCTTATGCGACTCCTGCATTAGGAAGCAGCCCAGTAGTAGGTTGAGGCCGTTGAGCACCGCCGCC
GCAAGGAATGGTGCATGCAAGGAGATGGCGCCCAACAGTCCCCCGGCCACGGGGCCTGCCACCATACCCA
CGCCGAAACAAGCGCTCATGAGCCCGAAGTGGCGAGCCCGATCTTCCCCATCGGTGATGTCGGCGATATA
GGCGCCAGCAACCGCACCTGTGGCGCCGGTGATGCCGGCCACGATGCGTCCGGCGTAGAGGATCGAGATC
TCGATCCCGCGAAATTAATACGACTCACTATAGGGGAATTGTGAGCGGATAACAATTCCCCTCTAGAAAT
AATTTTGTTTAACTTTAAGAAGGAGATATACCATGGGCAGCAGCCATCATCATCATCATCACAGCAGCGG
CCTGGAAGTTCTGTTCCAGGGGCCCCAT
