>Addgene plasmid #49671 | pVRa17_1458 | depositor partial sequence | sequence record 74020 | ECF gene
ATGGGTGTTCGTAAAGATAGCGTTGTTGCAAATGAACGTGGTGCACGTGCCCGTCATCGTATGAGCCAGA
GCAGCAGCGAACCGGATGAAGAACTGATGCGTGCACTGTATCGTGAACATGCAGGTCCGCTGCTGGCCTA
TGTTCTGCGTCTGGTTGCCGGTGATCGTCAGCGTGCAGAAGATGTTGTTCAAGAAACCCTGATTCGTGCA
TGGAAAAATGCCGGTCAGCTGAATCGTGCAACCGGTAGCGTTCGTCCGTGGCTGGTTACCGTTGCACGTC
GTATTGTTATTGATGGTCATCGTAGCCGTCAGGCACGTCCGCAAGAAGTTGATCCGAGTCCGCTGGAAGT
TATTCCGGCTGAAGATGAAATTGATAAAGCACTGTGGCTGATGACCCTGAGTGATGCACTGGATGATCTG
ACACCGGCACATCGTGAAGTTCTGGTTGAAACCTATTTTAAAGGTCGCACCGTTAATGAAGCAGCACAGA
CCCTGGGTATTCCGAGCGGCACCGTGCGTAGCCGTGTTTTTTATGCACTGCGTAGCATGAAACTGGCACT
GGAAGAACGCGGTGTTACCGCATAA
