>Addgene plasmid #49671 | pVRa17_1458 | depositor partial sequence | sequence record 74021 | pVRa backbone
GGATCCAAGCTTGCGGCCGCACTCGAGCACCACCACCACCACCACTGAGATCCGGCTGCTAACAAAGCCC
GAAAGGAAGCTGAGTTGGCTGCTGCCACCGCTGAGCAATAACTAGCATAACCCCTTGGGGCCTCTAAACG
GGTCTTGAGGGGTTTTTTGCTGAAAGGAGGAACTATATCCGGATTGGCGAATGGG
[124 nt withheld, positions 196-319]
C
[91 nt withheld, positions 321-411]
A
[49 nt withheld, positions 413-461]
CCTTTGACGTTGGAGTCCACGTTCTTT
[37 nt withheld, positions 489-525]
ACCCTATCTCGGTCTATTCTTTTGATTTATAAGGGATTTTGCCGATTTCGGCCTATTGGTTAAAAAATGA
GCTGATTTAACAAAAATTTAACGCGAATTTTAACAAAATATTAACGTTTACAATTTCAGGTGGCACTTTT
CGGGGAAATGTGCGCGGAACCCCTATTTGTTTATTTTTCTAAATACATTCAAATATGTATCCGCTCATGA
GACAATAACCCTGATAAATGCTTCAATAATATTGAAAAAGGAAGAGTATGAGTATTCAACATTTCCGTGT
CGCCCTTATTCCCTTTTTTGCGGCATTTTGCCTTCCTGTTTTTGCTCACCCAGAAACGCTGGTGAAAGTA
AAAGATGCTGAAGATCAGTTGGGTGCACGAGTGGGTTACATCGAACTGGATCTCAACAGCGGTAAGATCC
TTGAGAGTTTTCGCCCCGAAGAACGTTTTCCAATGATGAGCACTTTTAAAGTTCTGCTATGTGGCGCGGT
ATTATCCCGTATTGACGCCGGGCAAGAGCAACTCGGTCGCCGCATACACTATTCTCAGAATGACTTGGTT
GAGTACTCACCAGTCACAGAAAAGCATCTTACGGATGGCATGACAGTAAGAGAATTATGCAGTGCTGCCA
TAACCATGAGTGATAACACTGCGGCCAACTTACTTCTGACAACGATCGGAGGACCGAAGGAGCTAACCGC
TTTTTTGCACAACATGGGGGATCATGTAACTCGCCTTGATCGTTGGGAACCGGAGCTGAATGAAGCCATA
CCAAACGACGAGCGTGACACCACGATGCCTGCAGCAATGGCAACAACGTTGCGCAAACTATTAACTGGCG
AACTACTTACTCTAGCTTCCCGGCAACAATTAATAGACTGGATGGAGGCGGATAAAGTTGCAGGACCACT
TCTGCGCTCGGCCCTTCCGGCTGGCTGGTTTATTGCTGATAAATCTGGAGCCGGTGAGCGTGGGTCTCGC
GGTATCATTGCAGCACTGGGGCCAGATGGTAAGCCCTCCCGTATCGTAGTTATCTACACGACGGGGAGTC
AGGCAACTATGGATGAACGAAATAGACAGATCGCTGAGATAGGTGCCTCACTGATTAAGCATTGGTAACT
GTCAGACCAAGTTTACTCATATATACTTTAGATTGATTTAAAACTTCATTTTTAATTTAAAAGGATCTAG
GTGAAGATCCTTTTTGATAATCTCATGACCAAAATCCCTTAACGTGAGTTTTCGTTCCACTGAGCGTCAG
ACCCCGTAGAAAAGATCAAAGGATCTTCTTGAGATCCTTTTTTTCTGCGCGTAATCTGCTGCTTGCAAAC
AAAAAAACCACCGCTACCAGCGGTGGTTTGTTTGCCGGATCAAGAGCTACCAACTCTTTTTCCGAAGGTA
ACTGGCTTCAGCAGAGCGCAGATACCAAATACTGTCCTTCTAGTGTAGCCGTAGTTAGGCCACCACTTCA
AGAACTCTGTAGCACCGCCTACATACCTCGCTCTGCTAATCCTGTTACCAGTGGCTGCTGCCAGTGGCGA
TAAGTCGTGTCTTACCGGGTTGGACTCAAGACGATAGTTACCGGATAAGGCGCAGCGGTCGGGCTGAACG
GGGGGTTCGTGCACACAGCCCAGCTTGGAGCGAACGACCTACACCGAACTGAGATACCTACAGCGTGAGC
TATGAGAAAGCGCCACGCTTCCCGAAGGGAGAAAGGCGGACAGGTATCCGGTAAGCGGCAGGGTCGGAAC
AGGAGAGCGCACGAGGGAGCTTCCAGGGGGAAACGCCTGGTATCTTTATAGTCCTGTCGGGTTTCGCCAC
CTCTGACTTGAGCGTCGATTTTTGTGATGCTCGTCAGGGGGGCGGAGCCTATGGAAAAACGCCAGCAACG
CGGCCTTTTTACGGTTCCTGGCCTTTTGCTGGCCTTTTGCTCACATGTTCTTTCCTGCGTTATCCCCTGA
TTCTGTGGATAACCGTATTACCGCCTTTGAGTGAGCTGATACCGCTCGCCGCAGCCGAACGACCGAGCGC
AGCGAGTCAGTGAGCGAGGAAGCGGAAGAGCGCCTGATGCGGTATTTTCTCCTTACGCATCTGTGCGGTA
TTTCACACCGCATATATGGTGCACTCTCAGTACAATCTGCTCTGATGCCGCATAGTTAAGCCAGTATACA
CTCCGCTATCGCTACGTGACTGGGTCATGGCTGCGCCCCGACACCCGCCAACACCCGCTGACGCGCCCTG
ACGGGCTTGTCTGCTCCCGGCATCCGCTTACAGACAAGCTGTGACCGTCTCCGGGAGCTGCATGTGTCAG
AGGTTTTCACCGTCATCACCGAAACGCGCGAGGCAGCTGCGGTAAAGCTCATCAGCGTGGTCGTGAAGCG
ATTCACAGATGTCTGCCTGTTCATCCGCGTCCAGCTCGTTGAGTTTCTCCAGAAGCGTTAATGTCTGGCT
TCTGATAAAGCGGGCCATGTTAAGGGCGGTTTTTTCCTGTTTGGTCACTGATGCCTCCGTGTAAGGGGGA
TTTCTGTTCATGGGGGTAATGATACCGATGAAACGAGAGAGGATGCTCACGATACGGGTTACTGATGATG
AACATGCCCGGTTACTGGAACGTTGTGAGGGTAAACAACTGGCGGTATGGATGCGGCGGGACCAGAGAAA
AATCACTCAGGGTCAATGCCAGCGCTTCGTTAATACAGATGTAGGTGTTCCACAGGGTAGCCAGCAGCAT
CCTGCGATGCAGATCCGGAACATAATGGTGCAGGGCGCTGACTTCCGCGTTTCCAGACTTTACGAAACAC
GGAAACCGAAGACCATTCATGTTGTTGCTCAGGTCGCAGACGTTTTGCAGCAGCAGTCGCTTCACGTTCG
CTCGCGTATCGGTGATTCATTCTGCTAACCAGTAAGGCAACCCCGCCAGCCTAGCCGGGTCCTCAACGAC
AGGAGCACGATCATGCGCACCCGTGGGGCCGCCATGCCGGCGATAATGGCCTGCTTCTCGCCGAAACGTT
TGGTGGCGGGACCAGTGACGAAGGCTTGAGCGAGGGCGTGCAAGATTCCGAATACCGCAAGCGACAGGCC
GATCATCGTCGCGCTCCAGCGAAAGCGGTCCTCGCCGAAAATGACCCAGAGCGCTGCCGGCACCTGTCCT
ACGAGTTGCATGATAAAGAAGACAGTCATAAGTGCGGCGACGATAGTCATGCCCCGCGCCCACCGGAAGG
AGCTGACTGGGTTGAAGGCTCTCAAGGGCATCGGTCGAGATCCCGGTGCCTAATGAGTGAGCTAACTTAC
ATTAATTGCGTTGCGCTCACTGCCCGCTTTCCAGTCGGGAAACCTGTCGTGCCAGCTGCATTAATGAATC
GGCCAACGCGCGGGGAGAGGCGGTTTGCGTATTGGGCGCCAGGGTGGTTTTTCTTTTCACCAGTGAGACG
GGCAACAGCTGATTGCCCTTCACCGCCTGGCCCTGAGAGAGTTGCAGCAAGCGGTCCACGCTGGTTTGCC
CCAGCAGGCGAAAATCCTGTTTGATGGTGGTTAACGGCGGGATATAACATGAGCTGTCTTCGGTATCGTC
GTATCCCACTACCGAGATATCCGCACCAACGCGCAGCCCGGACTCGGTAATGGCGCGCATTGCGCCCAGC
GCCATCTGATCGTTGGCAACCAGCATCGCAGTGGGAACGATGCCCTCATTCAGCATTTGCATGGTTTGTT
GAAAACCGGACATGGCACTCCAGTCGCCTTCCCGTTCCGCTATCGGCTGAATTTGATTGCGAGTGAGATA
TTTATGCCAGCCAGCCAGACGCAGACGCGCCGAGACAGAACTTAATGGGCCCGCTAACAGCGCGATTTGC
TGGTGACCCAATGCGACCAGATGCTCCACGCCCAGTCGCGTACCGTCTTCATGGGAGAAAATAATACTGT
TGATGGGTGTCTGGTCAGAGACATCAAGAAATAACGCCGGAACATTAGTGCAGGCAGCTTCCACAGCAAT
GGCATCCTGGTCATCCAGCGGATAGTTAATGATCAGCCCACTGACGCGTTGCGCGAGAAGATTGTGCACC
GCCGCTTTACAGGCTTCGACGCCGCTTCGTTCTACCATCGACACCACCACGCTGGCACCCAGTTGATCGG
CGCGAGATTTAATCGCCGCGACAATTTGCGACGGCGCGTGCAGGGCCAGACTGGAGGTGGCAACGCCAAT
CAGCAACGACTGTTTGCCCGCCAGTTGTTGTGCCACGCGGTTGGGAATGTAATTCAGCTCCGCCATCGCC
GCTTCCACTTTTTCCCGCGTTTTCGCAGAAACGTGGCTGGCCTGGTTCACCACGCGGGAAACGGTCTGAT
AAGAGACACCGGCATACTCTGCGACATCGTATAACGTTACTGGTTTCACATTCACCACCCTGAATTGACT
CTCTTCCGGGCGCTATCATGCCATACCGCGAAAGGTTTTGCGCCATTCGATGGTGTCCGGGATCTCGACG
CTCTCCCTTATGCGACTCCTGCATTAGGAAGCAGCCCAGTAGTAGGTTGAGGCCGTTGAGCACCGCCGCC
GCAAGGAATGGTGCATGCAAGGAGATGGCGCCCAACAGTCCCCCGGCCACGGGGCCTGCCACCATACCCA
CGCCGAAACAAGCGCTCATGAGCCCGAAGTGGCGAGCCCGATCTTCCCCATCGGTGATGTCGGCGATATA
GGCGCCAGCAACCGCACCTGTGGCGCCGGTGATGCCGGCCACGATGCGTCCGGCGTAGAGGATCGAGATC
TCGATCCCGCGAAATTAATACGACTCACTATAGGGGAATTGTGAGCGGATAACAATTCCCCTCTAGAAAT
AATTTTGTTTAACTTTAAGAAGGAGATATACCATGGGCAGCAGCCATCATCATCATCATCACAGCAGCGG
CCTGGAAGTTCTGTTCCAGGGGCCCCAT
