>Addgene plasmid #49671 | pVRa17_1458 | addgene partial sequence | sequence record 77251 | pBRrevBam 5'-GGTGATGTCGGCGATATAGG-3'
CGGTGATGCCGGCCACGATGCGTCCGGCGTAGAGGATCGAGATCTCGATCCCGCGAAATTAATACGACTC
ACTATAGGGGAATTGTGAGCGGATAACAATTCCCCTCTAGAAATAATTTTGTTTAACTTTAAGAAGGAGA
TATACCATGGGCAGCAGCCATCATCATCATCATCACAGCAGCGGCCTGGAAGTTCTGTTCCAGGGGCCCC
ATATGGGTGTTCGTAAAGATAGCGTTGTTGCAAATGAACGTGGTGCACGTGCCCGTCATCGTATGAGCCA
GAGCAGCAGCGAACCGGATGAAGAACTGATGCGTGCACTGTATCGTGAACATGCAGGTCCGCTGCTGGCC
TATGTTCTGCGTCTGGTTGCCGGTGATCGTCAGCGTGCAGAAGATGTTGTTCAAGAAACCCTGATTCGTG
CATGGAAAAATGCCGGTCAGCTGAATCGTGCAACCGGTAGCGTTCGTCCGTGGCTGGTTACCGTTGCACG
TCGTATTGTTATTGATGGTCATCGTAGCCGTCAGGCACGTCCGCAAGAAGTTGATCCGAGTCCGCTGGAA
GTTATTCCGGCTGAAGATGAAATTGATAAAGCACTGTGGCTGATGACCCTGAGTGATGCACTGGATGATC
TGACACCGGCACATCGTGAAGTTCTGGTTGAAACCTATTTTAAAGGTCGCACCGTTAATGAAGCAGCACA
GACCCTGGGTATTCCGAGCGGCACCGTGCGTAGCCGTGTTTTTTATGCACTGCGTAGCATGAAACTGGCA
CTGGAAGAACGCGGTGTTACCGCATAAGGATCCAAGCTTGCGGCCGCACTCGAGCACCACCACCACCACC
ACTGAGATCCGGCTGCTAACAAAGCCCGAAAGGAAGCTGAGTTGGCTGCTGCCACCGCTGAGCAATAACT
AGCATAACCCCTTGGGGCCTCTAAACGGGTCTTGAGGGGTTTTTTGCTGAAAGGAGGAACTATATCCGGA
TT
